>Addgene plasmid #138813 | pPD108 VP16-ZF43(RAAR) | addgene full sequence | sequence record 321463 | Addgene NGS Result
GACGGATCGGGAGATCTCCCGATCCCCTATGGTGCACTCTCAGTACAATCTGCTCTGATGCCGCATAGTT
AAGCCAGTATCTGCTCCCTGCTTGTGTGTTGGAGGTCGCTGAGTAGTGCGCGAGCAAAATTTAAGCTACA
ACAAGGCAAGGCTTGACCGACAATTGCATGAAGAATCTGCTTAGGGTTAGGCGTTTTGCGCTGCTTCGCG
ATGTACGGGCCAGATATACGCGTTGACATTGATTATTGACTAGTTATTAATAGTAATCAATTACGGGGTC
ATTAGTTCATAGCCCATATATGGAGTTCCGCGTTACATAACTTACGGTAAATGGCCCGCCTGGCTGACCG
CCCAACGACCCCCGCCCATTGACGTCAATAATGACGTATGTTCCCATAGTAACGCCAATAGGGACTTTCC
ATTGACGTCAATGGGTGGAGTATTTACGGTAAACTGCCCACTTGGCAGTACATCAAGTGTATCATATGCC
AAGTACGCCCCCTATTGACGTCAATGACGGTAAATGGCCCGCCTGGCATTATGCCCAGTACATGACCTTA
TGGGACTTTCCTACTTGGCAGTACATCTACGTATTAGTCATCGCTATTACCATGGTGATGCGGTTTTGGC
AGTACATCAATGGGCGTGGATAGCGGTTTGACTCACGGGGATTTCCAAGTCTCCACCCCATTGACGTCAA
TGGGAGTTTGTTTTGGCACCAAAATCAACGGGACTTTCCAAAATGTCGTAACAACTCCGCCCCATTGACG
CAAATGGGCGGTAGGCGTGTACGGTGGGAGGTCTATATAAGCAGAGCTCTCTGGCTAACTAGAGAACCCA
CTGCTTACTGGCTTATCGAAATTAATACGACTCACTATAGGGAGTCCCAAGCTGGCTAGCGCCACCATGG
ATTATAAGGATCACGATGGCGACTACAAGGACCACGATATTGACTACAAAGACGATGACGATAAAATGGC
TCCTAAGAAAAAGCGCAAAGTCGGTATCCATGGCGTTCCCGTCGACGGTGGACTGCAGGCCCCACCAACC
GATGTTTCTTTAGGTGATGAGTTACATTTGGACGGTGAGGACGTAGCTATGGCACATGCAGATGCCTTAG
ACGATTTTGACTTGGATATGTTAGGAGATGGAGATTCACCAGGACCTGGTTTCACACCACACGATTCAGC
TCCATACGGTGCTTTGGACATGGCCGATTTCGAATTTGAACAGATGTTTACTGATGCCTTGGGTATAGAC
GAATACGGTGGTGGAGCTAGACCCGGGGAGCGCCCCTTCCAGTGTCGCATTTGCATGGCGAACTTTTCGC
GCCAGGACAGGCTTGACAGGCATACCCGTACTCATACCGGTGAAAAACCGTTTCAGTGTCGGATCTGTAT
GGCAAATTTCTCCCAGAAGGAGCACTTGGCGGGGCATCTACGTACGCACACCGGCGAGAAGCCATTCCAA
TGCCGAATATGCATGCGCAACTTCAGTCGCCGCGACAACCTGAACCGGCACCTAAAAACCCACCTGAGAG
GATCTTAAGCGGCCGCTCGAGTCTAGAGGGCCCGTTTAAACCCGCTGATCAGCCTCGACTGTGCCTTCTA
GTTGCCAGCCATCTGTTGTTTGCCCCTCCCCCGTGCCTTCCTTGACCCTGGAAGGTGCCACTCCCACTGT
CCTTTCCTAATAAAATGAGGAAATTGCATCGCATTGTCTGAGTAGGTGTCATTCTATTCTGGGGGGTGGG
GTGGGGCAGGACAGCAAGGGGGAGGATTGGGAAGTCAATAGCAGGCATGCTGGGGATGCGGTGGGCTCTA
TGGCTTCTGAGGCGGAAAGAACCAGCTGGGGCTCTAGGGGGTATCCCC
[124 nt withheld, positions 1869-1992]
C
[91 nt withheld, positions 1994-2084]
A
[49 nt withheld, positions 2086-2134]
CCTTTGACGTTGGAGTCCACGTTCTTT
[37 nt withheld, positions 2162-2198]
ACCCTATCTCGGTCTATTCTTTTGATTTATAAGGGATTTTGCCGATTTCGGCCTATTGGTTAAAAAATGA
GCTGATTTAACAAAAATTTAACGCGAATTAATTCTGTGGAATGTGTGTCAGTTAGGCTCAATTAGTCAGC
AACCATAGTCCCGCCCCTAACTCCGCCCATCCCGCCCCTAACTCCGCCCAGTTCCGCCCATTCTCCGCCC
CATGGCTGACTAATTTTTTTTATTTATGCAGAGGCCGAGGCCGCCTCTGCCTCTGAGCTATTCCAGAAGT
AGTGAGGAGGCTTTTTTGGAGGCCTAGGCTTTTGCAAAAAGCTCCCGGGAGCTTGTATATCCATTTTCGG
AGGTTGGGCTTCGGAATCGTTTTCCGGGACGCCGGCTGGATGATCCTCCAGCGCGGGGATCTCATGCTGG
AGTTCTTCGCCCACCCCAACTTGTTTATTGCAGCTTATAATGGTTACAAATAAAGCAATAGCATCACAAA
TTTCACAAATAAAGCATTTTTTTCACTGCATTCTAGTTGTGGTTTGTCCAAACTCATCAATGTATCTTAT
CATGTCTGTATACCGTCGACCTCTAGCTAGAGCTTGGCGTAATCATGGTCATAGCTGTTTCCTGTGTGAA
ATTGTTATCCGCTCACAATTCCACACAACATACGAGCCGGAAGCATAAAGTGTAAAGCCTGGGGTGCCTA
ATGAGTGAGCTAACTCACATTAATTGCGTTGCGCTCACTGCCCGCTTTCCAGTCGGGAAACCTGTCGTGC
CAGCTGCATTAATGAATCGGCCAACGCGCGGGGAGAGGCGGTTTGCGTATTGGGCGCTCTTCCGCTTCCT
CGCTCACTGACTCGCTGCGCTCGGTCGTTCGGCTGCGGCGAGCGGTATCAGCTCACTCAAAGGCGGTAAT
ACGGTTATCCACAGAATCAGGGGATAACGCAGGAAAGAACATGTGAGCAAAAGGCCAGCAAAAGGCCAGG
AACCGTAAAAAGGCCGCGTTGCTGGCGTTTTTCCATAGGCTCCGCCCCCCTGACGAGCATCACAAAAATC
GACGCTCAAGTCAGAGGTGGCGAAACCCGACAGGACTATAAAGATACCAGGCGTTTCCCCCTGGAAGCTC
CCTCGTGCGCTCTCCTGTTCCGACCCTGCCGCTTACCGGATACCTGTCCGCCTTTCTCCCTTCGGGAAGC
GTGGCGCTTTCTCATAGCTCACGCTGTAGGTATCTCAGTTCGGTGTAGGTCGTTCGCTCCAAGCTGGGCT
GTGTGCACGAACCCCCCGTTCAGCCCGACCGCTGCGCCTTATCCGGTAACTATCGTCTTGAGTCCAACCC
GGTAAGACACGACTTATCGCCACTGGCAGCAGCCACTGGTAACAGGATTAGCAGAGCGAGGTATGTAGGC
GGTGCTACAGAGTTCTTGAAGTGGTGGCCTAACTACGGCTACACTAGAAGAACAGTATTTGGTATCTGCG
CTCTGCTGAAGCCAGTTACCTTCGGAAAAAGAGTTGGTAGCTCTTGATCCGGCAAACAAACCACCGCTGG
TAGCGGTGGTTTTTTTGTTTGCAAGCAGCAGATTACGCGCAGAAAAAAAGGATCTCAAGAAGATCCTTTG
ATCTTTTCTACGGGGTCTGACGCTCAGTGGAACGAAAACTCACGTTAAGGGATTTTGGTCATGAGATTAT
CAAAAAGGATCTTCACCTAGATCCTTTTAAATTAAAAATGAAGTTTTAAATCAATCTAAAGTATATATGA
GTAAACTTGGTCTGACAGTTACCAATGCTTAATCAGTGAGGCACCTATCTCAGCGATCTGTCTATTTCGT
TCATCCATAGTTGCCTGACTCCCCGTCGTGTAGATAACTACGATACGGGAGGGCTTACCATCTGGCCCCA
GTGCTGCAATGATACCGCGAGATCCACGCTCACCGGCTCCAGATTTATCAGCAATAAACCAGCCAGCCGG
AAGGGCCGAGCGCAGAAGTGGTCCTGCAACTTTATCCGCCTCCATCCAGTCTATTAATTGTTGCCGGGAA
GCTAGAGTAAGTAGTTCGCCAGTTAATAGTTTGCGCAACGTTGTTGCCATTGCTACAGGCATCGTGGTGT
CACGCTCGTCGTTTGGTATGGCTTCATTCAGCTCCGGTTCCCAACGATCAAGGCGAGTTACATGATCCCC
CATGTTGTGCAAAAAAGCGGTTAGCTCCTTCGGTCCTCCGATCGTTGTCAGAAGTAAGTTGGCCGCAGTG
TTATCACTCATGGTTATGGCAGCACTGCATAATTCTCTTACTGTCATGCCATCCGTAAGATGCTTTTCTG
TGACTGGTGAGTACTCAACCAAGTCATTCTGAGAATAGTGTATGCGGCGACCGAGTTGCTCTTGCCCGGC
GTCAATACGGGATAATACCGCGCCACATAGCAGAACTTTAAAAGTGCTCATCATTGGAAAACGTTCTTCG
GGGCGAAAACTCTCAAGGATCTTACCGCTGTTGAGATCCAGTTCGATGTAACCCACTCGTGCACCCAACT
GATCTTCAGCATCTTTTACTTTCACCAGCGTTTCTGGGTGAGCAAAAACAGGAAGGCAAAATGCCGCAAA
AAAGGGAATAAGGGCGACACGGAAATGTTGAATACTCATACTCTTCCTTTTTCAATATTATTGAAGCATT
TATCAGGGTTATTGTCTCATGAGCGGATACATATTTGAATGTATTTAGAAAAATAAACAAATAGGGGTTC
CGCGCACATTTCCCCGAAAAGTGCCACCTGACGTC
Features (pLannotate 1.2.2; 21 found; start..end, strand, type, name):
     28..80      -  misc_feature   bom (fragment): basis of mobility region from pBR322
    235..614     +  enhancer       CMV enhancer: human cytomegalovirus immediate early enhancer
    615..818     +  promoter       CMV promoter: human cytomegalovirus (CMV) immediate early promoter
    814..847     +  LTR            5' LTR (truncated) (fragment): truncated 5' long terminal repeat (LTR) from HIV-1
    863..881     +  promoter       T7 promoter: promoter for bacteriophage T7 RNA polymerase
    952..975     +  CDS            3xFLAG (fragment): three tandem FLAG® epitope tags
   1039..1272    +  CDS            VP16_HHV11 (fragment): Experimental evidence at protein level: Swiss-Prot protein existence level 1. May play a role in the aggregation of tegument proteins around nucleocapsids during virus morphogenesis. From Human herpesvirus 1 (strain 17) (HHV-1) (Human herpes simplex virus 1).
   1599..1710    +  polyA_signal   bGH poly(A) signal: bovine growth hormone polyadenylation signal
   1827..1848    +  promoter       SV40 promoter (fragment): SV40 enhancer and early promoter
   1869..2297    +  rep_origin     f1 ori (sequence partly withheld): f1 bacteriophage origin of replication; arrow indicates direction of (+) strand synthesis
   2302..2324    +  promoter       SV40 promoter (fragment): SV40 enhancer and early promoter
   2325..2516    +  promoter       SV40 promoter: SV40 early promoter
   2543..2641    +  CDS            ble (fragment): BLE_KLEPN - Experimental evidence at protein level: Swiss-Prot protein existence level 1. Binding protein with a strong affinity to the bleomycin family of antibiotics. Binds to CL990; an antimitotic-antibiotic compound. From Klebsiella pneumoniae.
   2636..2757    +  polyA_signal   SV40 poly(A) signal: SV40 polyadenylation signal
   2830..2846    -  protein_bind   lac operator: The lac repressor binds to the lac operator to inhibit transcription in E. coli. This inhibition can be relieved by adding lactose or isopropyl-β-D-thiogalactopyranoside (IPTG). lac repressor encoded by lacI
   2854..2884    -  promoter       lac promoter: promoter for the E. coli lac operon
   2899..2920    -  protein_bind   CAP binding site: CAP binding activates transcription in the presence of cAMP. E. coli catabolite activator protein
   2933..3025    -  CDS            lacI (fragment): lac repressor; lacI; The lac repressor binds to the lac operator to inhibit transcription in E. coli. This inhibition can be relieved by adding lactose or isopropyl-β-D-thiogalactopyranoside (IPTG).
   3208..3796    -  rep_origin     ori: high-copy-number ColE1/pMB1/pBR322/pUC origin of replication
   3967..4827    -  CDS            AmpR: β-lactamase; bla; confers resistance to ampicillin, carbenicillin, and related antibiotics
   4828..4932    -  promoter       AmpR promoter: bla
