[The description below was written by a language model from this plasmid's Addgene catalogue record and pLannotate feature annotations shown in this document.]
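Description:
pPD108 VP16-ZF43(RAAR) is a mammalian expression plasmid from the COMET synthetic-biology toolkit, built on pPD005, a pcDNA-derived backbone adapted for Golden Gate assembly. It is maintained in E. coli as a high-copy plasmid through a ColE1/pUC-type origin and selected with ampicillin via the β-lactamase gene and its native promoter. An f1 origin is also present. The sequenced record is about 5 kb. Downstream of the f1 origin sits an SV40 early promoter followed only by a short fragment annotated as a bleomycin-resistance gene and an SV40 polyadenylation signal. The feature table therefore does not show an intact mammalian selection marker, and the plasmid appears suited mainly to transient transfection.

The payload is a synthetic transcription factor driven by the human CMV immediate-early enhancer and promoter and terminated by the bovine growth hormone polyadenylation signal. A T7 promoter lies just upstream of the coding region. The open reading frame, cloned between NheI and NotI, begins with an N-terminal 3xFLAG epitope for detection, followed by the herpes simplex virus VP16 transactivation domain fused to the zinc finger DNA-binding domain ZF43. The zinc finger portion is not picked up by the automated annotation but would occupy the gap between the VP16 feature and the polyA signal. The "RAAR" designation corresponds to the recorded R15A and R43A substitutions. The record does not state their functional effect, although arginine-to-alanine changes of this kind in zinc fingers are generally used to alter DNA-binding affinity. The construct provides constitutive expression of this activator, for use in composing and tuning genetic programs in mammalian cells alongside promoters carrying cognate ZF binding sites.
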