Addgene plasmid #138813: pPD108 VP16-ZF43(RAAR)
Purpose: Constitutive expression of VP16-ZF43(RAAR) under the CMV promoter.
Depositing lab: Joshua Leonard. Depositing organization: Northwestern University. Publication: The COMET toolkit for composing customizable genetic programs in mammalian cells. Donahue PS, Draut JW, Muldoon JJ, Edelstein HI, Bagheri N, Leonard JN. Nat Commun. 2020 Feb 7;11(1):779. doi: 10.1038/s41467-019-14147-5. PubMed 32034124.
Backbone
  Vector backbone: pPD005 pcDNA Golden Gate
  Vector type: Mammalian Expression, Synthetic Biology
Growth in bacteria
  Bacterial resistance: Ampicillin, 100 μg/mL
  Growth temperature: 37°C
  Growth strain: DH5alpha
  Copy number: High Copy
Gene/Insert
  Gene/Insert name: VP16-ZF43(RAAR)
  Species: Synthetic
  Mutation: R15A, R43A
  Promoter: CMV
  Tag / fusion protein: 3xFlag (N terminal on insert)
  Cloning method: Restriction Enzyme; 5′ cloning site NheI (not destroyed); 3′ cloning site NotI (not destroyed)
  Sequencing primers: 5′ CGCAAATGGGCGGTAGGCGTG; 3′ TAGAAGGCACAGTCGAGG
Terms and licenses: Academic/Nonprofit Terms; Industry Terms: Not Available to Industry
Depositor comments: Leonard Lab plasmid reference number: L1375
How to cite: pPD108 VP16-ZF43(RAAR) was a gift from Joshua Leonard (Addgene plasmid # 138813 ; http://n2t.net/addgene:138813 ; RRID:Addgene_138813)
