>Addgene plasmid #138813 | pPD108 VP16-ZF43(RAAR) | depositor partial sequence | sequence record 268293 | VP16-ZF43(RAAR) gene
ATGGATTATAAGGATCACGATGGCGACTACAAGGACCACGATATTGACTACAAAGACGATGACGATAAAA
TGGCTCCTAAGAAAAAGCGCAAAGTCGGTATCCATGGCGTTCCCGTCGACGGTGGACTGCAGGCCCCACC
AACCGATGTTTCTTTAGGTGATGAGTTACATTTGGACGGTGAGGACGTAGCTATGGCACATGCAGATGCC
TTAGACGATTTTGACTTGGATATGTTAGGAGATGGAGATTCACCAGGACCTGGTTTCACACCACACGATT
CAGCTCCATACGGTGCTTTGGACATGGCCGATTTCGAATTTGAACAGATGTTTACTGATGCCTTGGGTAT
AGACGAATACGGTGGTGGAGCTAGACCCGGGGAGCGCCCCTTCCAGTGTCGCATTTGCATGGCGAACTTT
TCGCGCCAGGACAGGCTTGACAGGCATACCCGTACTCATACCGGTGAAAAACCGTTTCAGTGTCGGATCT
GTATGGCAAATTTCTCCCAGAAGGAGCACTTGGCGGGGCATCTACGTACGCACACCGGCGAGAAGCCATT
CCAATGCCGAATATGCATGCGCAACTTCAGTCGCCGCGACAACCTGAACCGGCACCTAAAAACCCACCTG
AGAGGATCTTAA
